>Addgene plasmid #215445 | pPB.DEST-Illusia(YYFF) | addgene full sequence | sequence record 450066 | Addgene NGS Result
CTAAATTGTAAGCGTTAATATTTTGTTAAAATTCGCGTTAAATTTTTGTTAAATCAGCTCATTTTTTAAC
CAATAGGCCGAAATCGGCAAAATCCCTTATAAATCAAAAGAATAGACCGAGATAGGGT
[37 nt withheld, positions 129-165]
AAAGAACGTGGACTCCAACGTCAAAGG
[49 nt withheld, positions 193-241]
T
[91 nt withheld, positions 243-333]
G
[124 nt withheld, positions 335-458]
CCCATTCGCCATTCAGGCTGCGCAACTGTTGGGAAGGGCGATCGGTGCGGGCCTCTTCGCTATTACGCCA
GCTGGCGAAAGGGGGATGTGCTGCAAGGCGATTAAGTTGGGTAACGCCAGGGTTTTCCCAGTCACGACGT
TGTAAAACGACGGCCAGTGAGCGCGCGTAATACGACTCACTATAGGGCGAATTGGGGCGCGCCATTCTAG
ATTAACCCTAGAAAGATAGTCTGCGTAAAATTGACGCATGCATTCTTGAAATATTGCTCTCTCTTTCTAA
ATAGCGCGAATCCGTCGCTGTGCATTTAGGACATCTCAGTCGCCGCTTGGAGCTCCCGTGAGGCGTGCTT
GTCAATGCGGTAAGTGTCACTGATTTTGAACTATAACGACCGCGTGAGTCAAAATGACGCATGATTATCT
TTTACGTGACTTTTAAGATTTAACTCATACGATAATTATATTGTTATTTCATGTTCTACTTACGTGATAA
CTTATTATATATATATTTTCTTGTTATAGATATCAACTAGAATGCTAGCATGGGCCCATCTCGACATTGA
TTATTGACTAGTTATTAATAGTAATCAATTACGGGGTCATTAGTTCATAGCCCATATATGGAGTTCCGCG
TTACATAACTTACGGTAAATGGCCCGCCTGGCTGACCGCCCAACGACCCCCGCCCATTGACGTCAATAAT
GACGTATGTTCCCATAGTAACGCCAATAGGGACTTTCCATTGACGTCAATGGGTGGAGTATTTACGGTAA
ACTGCCCACTTGGCAGTACATCAAGTGTATCATATGCCAAGTACGCCCCCTATTGACGTCAATGACGGTA
AATGGCCCGCCTGGCATTATGCCCAGTACATGACCTTATGGGACTTTCCTACTTGGCAGTACATCTACGT
ATTAGTCATCGCTATTACCATGGTCGAGGTGAGCCCCACGTTCTGCTTCACTCTCCCCATCTCCCCCCCC
TCCCCACCCCCAATTTTGTATTTATTTATTTTTTAATTATTTTGTGCAGCGATGGGGGCGGGGGGGGGGG
GGGGCGCCGCCCCGTGGGGGCGGGGGGGGGGCGGGGGGGGGGGGGGGGAGGCGGAGAGGTGCGGCGGCAG
CCAATCAGAGCGGCGCGCTCCGAAAGTTTCCTTTTATGGCGAGGCGGCGGCGGCGGCGGCCCTATAAAAA
GCGAAGCGCGCGGCGGGCGGGAGTCGCTGCGCGCTGCCTTCGCCCCGTGCCCCGCTCCGCCGCCGCCTCG
CGCCGCCCGCCCCGGCTCTGACTGACCGCGTTACTCCCACAGGTGAGCGGGCGGGACGGCCCTTCTCCTC
CGGGCTGTAATTAGCGCTTGGTTTAATGACGGCTTGTTTCTTTTCTGTGGCTGCGTGAAAGCCTTGAGGG
GCTCCGGGAGGGCCCTTTGTGCGGGGGGAGCGGCTCGGGGGGTGCGTGCGTGTGTGTGTGCGTGGGGAGC
GCCGCGTGCGGCTCCGCGCTGCCCGGCGGCTGTGAGCGCTGCGGGCGCGGCGCGGGGCTTTGTGCGCTCC
GCAGTGTGCGCGAGGGGAGCGCGGCCGGGGGCGGTGCCCCGCGGTGCGGGGGGGGCTGCGAGGGGAACAA
AGGCTGCGTGCGGGGTGTGTGCGTGGGGGGGTGAGCAGGGGGTGTGGGCGCGTCGGTCGGGCTGCAACCC
CCCCTGCACCCCCCTCCCCGAGTTGCTGAGCACGGCCCGGCTTCGGGTGCGGGGCTCCGTACGGGGCGTG
GCGCGGGGCTCGCCGTGCCGGGCGGGGGGTGGCGGCAGGTGGGGGTGCCGGGCGGGGCGGGGCCGCCTCG
GGCCGGGGAGGGCTCGGGGGAGGGGCGCGGCGGCCCCCGGAGCGCCGGCGGCTGTCGAGGCGCGGCGAGC
CGCAGCCATTGCCTTTTATGGTAATCGTGCGAGAGGGCGCAGGGACTTCCTTTGTCCCAAATCTGTGCGG
AGCCGAAATCTGGGAGGCGCCGCCGCACCCCCTCTAGCGGGCGCGGGGCGAAGCGGTGCGGCGCCGGCAG
GAAGGAAATGGGCGGGGAGGGCCTTCGTGCGTCGCCGCGCCGCCGTCCCCTTCTCCCTCTCCAGCCTCGG
GGCTGTCCGCGGGGGGACGGCTGCCTTCGGGGGGGACGGGGCAGGGCGGGGTTCGGCTTCTGGCGTGTGA
CCGGCGGCTCTAGAGCCTCTGCTAACCATGTTCATGCCTTCTTCTTTTTCCTACAGCTCCTGGGCAACGT
GCTGGTTATTGTGCTGTCTCATCATTTTGGCAAAGAATTCAGATCTGCGGCCGCCTCGAGAAGCTTGATC
AACAAGTTTGTACAAAAAAAGCAGGCTAGCGTCGACGCCACCATGGGCTGCATCAAGAGCAAGCGCAAGG
ACAACCTGAACGACGACGGCGTGGACTCTAGAATGGTGAGCAAGGGCGAGGAGCTGTTCACCGGGGTGGT
GCCCATCCTGGTCGAGCTGGACGGCGACGTAAACGGCCACAAGTTCAGCGTGTCCGGCGAGGGCGAGGGC
GATGCCACCTACGGCAAGCTGACCCTGAAGCTTCTATGCACCACCGGCAAGCTGCCCGTGCCCTGGCCCA
CCCTCGTGACCACCCTGGGCTACGGCCTGCAGTGCTTCGCCCGCTACCCCGACCACATGAAGCAGCACGA
CTTCTTCAAGTCCGCCATGCCCGAAGGCTACGTCCAGGAGCGCACCATCTTCTTCAAGGACGACGGCAAC
TACAAGACCCGCGCCGAGGTGAAGTTCGAGGGCGACACCCTGGTGAACCGCATCGAGCTGAAGGGCATCG
ACTTCAAGGAGGACGGCAACATCCTGGGGCACAAGCTGGAGTACAACTACAACAGCCACAACGTCTATAT
CACCGCCGACAAGCAGAAGAACGGCATCAAGGCCAACTTCAAGATCCGCCACAACATCGAGGACGGCGGC
GTGCAGCTCGCCGACCACTACCAGCAGAACACCCCCATCGGCGACGGCCCCGTGCTGCTGCCCGACAACC
ACTACCTGAGCTACCAGTCCGCCCTGTTCAAAGACCCCAACGAGAAGCGCGATCACATGGTCCTGCTGGA
GTTCCTGACCGCCGCCGGGATCACTGAGGGCATGAACGAGCTGTACCTCGAGGAAGGTTCCCAATTCTGG
GTAACGGTGCAGAGGACTGAGGCCGCCGAGCGCTGTGGCCTGCATGGCTCCTACGTGCTGAGGGTGGAGG
CTGAAAGGCTGACTCTCCTGACCGTGGGGGCCCAGAGTCAGATACTGGAGCCACTCCTGTCCTGGCCCTA
CACTCTGTTGCGTCGCTATGGCCGGGACAAGGTCATGTTCTCTTTCGAGGCCGGCCGCCGCTGCCCCTCA
GGCCCTGGAACCTTCACCTTCCAGACGGCACAGGGAAATGACATCTTCCAGGCAGTTGAGACTGCCATCC
ACCGGCAGAAGGCCCAGGGAAAGGCCGGAGGTACCAGTGCTGGTGGTAGTGCTGGTGGTAGTGCTGGTGG
TAGTGCTGGTGGTAGTGCTGGTGGTTCCGGCAGTGCTGGTGGTAGTGCTGGTGGTAGTACCAGTGCTGGT
GGTAGTGCTGGTGGTAGTGCTGGTGGTAGTGCTGGTGGTAGTGCTGGTGGTTCCGGCAGTGCTGGTGGTA
GTGCTGGTGGTAGTACCAGTGCTGGTGGTAGTGCTGGTGGTAGTGCTGGTGGTAGTGCTGGTGGTAGTGC
TGGTGGTTCCGGCAGTGCTGGTGGTAGTGCTGGTGGTAGTACCAGTGCTGGTGGTAGTGCTGGTGGTAGT
GCTGGTGGTAGTGCTGGTGGTAGTGCTGGTGGTTCCGGAAAAGGAGAGTTTAAGCCGAATGTCGTGACTA
CAGTAGCCAGTAAGTTTATTCCTAATGAAGGTACGGACTGGAAAGCCAATGGCGGCCGCATGGTGAGCAA
GGGCGAGGAGCTGTTCACCGGGGTGGTGCCCATCCTGGTCGAGCTGGACGGCGACGTAAACGGCCACAAG
TTCAGCGTGTCCGGCGAGGGCGAGGGCGATGCCACCTACGGCAAGCTGACCCTGAAGTTCATCTGCACCA
CCGGCAAGCTGCCCGTGCCCTGGCCCACCCTCGTGACCACCCTGTCCTGGGGCGTGCAGTGCTTCGCCCG
CTACCCCGACCACATGAAGCAGCACGACTTCTTCAAGTCCGCCATGCCCGAAGGCTACGTCCAGGAGCGC
ACCATCTTCTTCAAGGACGACGGCAACTACAAGACCCGCGCCGAGGTGAAGTTCGAGGGCGACACCCTGG
TGAACCGCATCGAGCTGAAGGGCATCGACTTCAAGGAGGACGGCAACATCCTGGGGCACAAGCTGGAGTA
CAACTACTTTAGCGACAACGTCTATATCACCGCCGACAAGCAGAAGAACGGCATCAAGGCCAACTTCAAG
ATCCGCCACAACATCGAGGACGGCGGCGTGCAGCTCGCCGACCACTACCAGCAGAACACCCCCATCGGCG
ACGGCCCCGTGCTGCTGCCCGACAACCACTACCTGAGCACCCAGTCCAAGCTGAGCAAAGACCCCAACGA
GAAGCGCGATCACATGGTCCTGCTGGAGTTCGTGACCGCCGCCGGGATCACTCTCGGCATGGACGAGCTG
TACAAGTAATGAGAATTCACCCAGCTTTCTTGTACAAAGTGGTTGATCATCGATGATCTAGAGCTCGCTG
ATCAGCCTCGACTGTGCCTTCTAGTTGCCAGCCATCTGTTGTTTGCCCCTCCCCCGTGCCTTCCTTGACC
CTGGAAGGTGCCACTCCCACTGTCCTTTCCTAATAAAATGAGGAAATTGCATCGCATTGTCTGAGTAGGT
GTCATTCTATTCTGGGGGGTGGGGTGGGGCAGGACAGCAAGGGGGAGGATTGGGAAGACAATAGCAGGCA
TGCTGGGGATGCGGTGGGCTCTATGGCTTCTGAGGCGGAAAGAACCTGCAGCCCAAGCTTGGCGTAATCA
TGGTCATAGCTGTTTCCTGTGTGAAATTGTTATCCGCTCACAATTCCACACAACATACGAGCCGGAAGCA
TAAAGTGTAAAGCCTGGGGTGCCTAATGAGTGAGCTAACTCACATTAATTGCGTTGCGCTCACTGCCCGC
TTTCCAGTCGGGAAACCTGTCGTGCCAGCGGATCCATTCATGAATGAATTCATGTCGACATACTAGTTAA
AAGTTTTGTTACTTTATAGAAGAAATTTTGAGTTTTTGTTTTTTTTTAATAAATAAATAAACATAAATAA
ATTGTTTGTTGAATTTATTATTAGTATGTAAGTGTAAATATAATAAAACTTAATATCTATTCAAATTAAT
AAATAAACCTCGATATACAGACCGATAAAACACATGCGTCAATTTTACGCATGATTATCTTTAACGTACG
TCACAATATGATTATCTTTCTAGGGTTAATCTAGTATACGCGTATGCGGCCGCTTAATTAATCCAGCTTT
TGTTCCCTTTAGTGAGGGTTAATTGCGCGCTTGGCGTAATCATGGTCATAGCTGTTTCCTGTGTGAAATT
GTTATCCGCTCACAATTCCACACAACATACGAGCCGGAAGCATAAAGTGTAAAGCCTGGGGTGCCTAATG
AGTGAGCTAACTCACATTAATTGCGTTGCGCTCACTGCCCGCTTTCCAGTCGGGAAACCTGTCGTGCCAG
CTGCATTAATGAATCGGCCAACGCGCGGGGAGAGGCGGTTTGCGTATTGGGCGCTCTTCCGCTTCCTCGC
TCACTGACTCGCTGCGCTCGGTCGTTCGGCTGCGGCGAGCGGTATCAGCTCACTCAAAGGCGGTAATACG
GTTATCCACAGAATCAGGGGATAACGCAGGAAAGAACATGTGAGCAAAAGGCCAGCAAAAGGCCAGGAAC
CGTAAAAAGGCCGCGTTGCTGGCGTTTTTCCATAGGCTCCGCCCCCCTGACGAGCATCACAAAAATCGAC
GCTCAAGTCAGAGGTGGCGAAACCCGACAGGACTATAAAGATACCAGGCGTTTCCCCCTGGAAGCTCCCT
CGTGCGCTCTCCTGTTCCGACCCTGCCGCTTACCGGATACCTGTCCGCCTTTCTCCCTTCGGGAAGCGTG
GCGCTTTCTCATAGCTCACGCTGTAGGTATCTCAGTTCGGTGTAGGTCGTTCGCTCCAAGCTGGGCTGTG
TGCACGAACCCCCCGTTCAGCCCGACCGCTGCGCCTTATCCGGTAACTATCGTCTTGAGTCCAACCCGGT
AAGACACGACTTATCGCCACTGGCAGCAGCCACTGGTAACAGGATTAGCAGAGCGAGGTATGTAGGCGGT
GCTACAGAGTTCTTGAAGTGGTGGCCTAACTACGGCTACACTAGAAGAACAGTATTTGGTATCTGCGCTC
TGCTGAAGCCAGTTACCTTCGGAAAAAGAGTTGGTAGCTCTTGATCCGGCAAACAAACCACCGCTGGTAG
CGGTGGTTTTTTTGTTTGCAAGCAGCAGATTACGCGCAGAAAAAAAGGATCTCAAGAAGATCCTTTGATC
TTTTCTACGGGGTCTGACGCTCAGTGGAACGAAAACTCACGTTAAGGGATTTTGGTCATGAGATTATCAA
AAAGGATCTTCACCTAGATCCTTTTAAATTAAAAATGAAGTTTTAAATCAATCTAAAGTATATATGAGTA
AACTTGGTCTGACAGTTACCAATGCTTAATCAGTGAGGCACCTATCTCAGCGATCTGTCTATTTCGTTCA
TCCATAGTTGCCTGACTCCCCGTCGTGTAGATAACTACGATACGGGAGGGCTTACCATCTGGCCCCAGTG
CTGCAATGATACCGCGAGACCCACGCTCACCGGCTCCAGATTTATCAGCAATAAACCAGCCAGCCGGAAG
GGCCGAGCGCAGAAGTGGTCCTGCAACTTTATCCGCCTCCATCCAGTCTATTAATTGTTGCCGGGAAGCT
AGAGTAAGTAGTTCGCCAGTTAATAGTTTGCGCAACGTTGTTGCCATTGCTACAGGCATCGTGGTGTCAC
GCTCGTCGTTTGGTATGGCTTCATTCAGCTCCGGTTCCCAACGATCAAGGCGAGTTACATGATCCCCCAT
GTTGTGCAAAAAAGCGGTTAGCTCCTTCGGTCCTCCGATCGTTGTCAGAAGTAAGTTGGCCGCAGTGTTA
TCACTCATGGTTATGGCAGCACTGCATAATTCTCTTACTGTCATGCCATCCGTAAGATGCTTTTCTGTGA
CTGGTGAGTACTCAACCAAGTCATTCTGAGAATAGTGTATGCGGCGACCGAGTTGCTCTTGCCCGGCGTC
AATACGGGATAATACCGCGCCACATAGCAGAACTTTAAAAGTGCTCATCATTGGAAAACGTTCTTCGGGG
CGAAAACTCTCAAGGATCTTACCGCTGTTGAGATCCAGTTCGATGTAACCCACTCGTGCACCCAACTGAT
CTTCAGCATCTTTTACTTTCACCAGCGTTTCTGGGTGAGCAAAAACAGGAAGGCAAAATGCCGCAAAAAA
GGGAATAAGGGCGACACGGAAATGTTGAATACTCATACTCTTCCTTTTTCAATATTATTGAAGCATTTAT
CAGGGTTATTGTCTCATGAGCGGATACATATTTGAATGTATTTAGAAAAATAAACAAATAGGGGTTCCGC
GCACATTTCCCCGAAAAGTGCCAC
Features (pLannotate 1.2.2; 27 found; start..end, strand, type, name):
     30..458     -  rep_origin     f1 ori (sequence partly withheld): f1 bacteriophage origin of replication; arrow indicates direction of (+) strand synthesis
    463..618     -  CDS            lacZα (fragment): LacZα fragment of β-galactosidase; lacZ fragment
    626..644     +  promoter       T7 promoter: promoter for bacteriophage T7 RNA polymerase
   1011..1390    +  enhancer       CMV enhancer: human cytomegalovirus immediate early enhancer
   1392..1667    +  promoter       chicken β-actin promoter: No description available
   1668..2684    +  intron         chimeric intron: chimera between introns from chicken β-actin and rabbit β-globin
   2682..2738    +  CDS            HBB (fragment): HBB_LEPEU - Experimental evidence at protein level: Swiss-Prot protein existence level 1. Involved in oxygen transport from the lung to the various peripheral tissues. From Lepus europaeus (European hare).
   2770..2795    +  protein_bind   attB1: mutant version of attB; recombination site for the Gateway® BP reaction BP Clonase™
   2811..2870    +  CDS            Lyn (fragment): LYN_MOUSE - Experimental evidence at protein level: Swiss-Prot protein existence level 1. Non-receptor tyrosine-protein kinase that transmits signals from cell surface receptors and plays an important role in the regulation of innate and adaptive immune responses, hematopoiesis, responses to growth factors and cytokines, integrin signaling, but also responses to DNA damage and genotoxic agents. Functions primarily as negative regulator, but can also function as activator, depending on the context. Required for the initiation of the B-cell response, but also for its down-regulation and terminat
   2871..3584    +  CDS            YPet: YPet is a basic (constitutively fluorescent) yellow fluorescent protein published in 2005, derived from Aequorea victoria. It has moderate acid sensitivity.
   3573..3911    +  CDS            DOK1 (fragment): DOK1_HUMAN - Experimental evidence at protein level: Swiss-Prot protein existence level 1. DOK proteins are enzymatically inert adaptor or scaffolding proteins. They provide a docking platform for the assembly of multimolecular signaling complexes. DOK1 appears to be a negative regulator of the insulin signaling pathway. Modulates integrin activation by competing with talin for the same binding site on ITGB3. From Homo sapiens (Human).
   4368..5087    +  CDS            mTurquoise2: enhanced monomeric variant of CFP (Goedhart et al., 2012) mammalian codon-optimized
   5097..5121    -  protein_bind   attB2: mutant version of attB; recombination site for the Gateway® BP reaction BP Clonase™
   5160..5384    +  polyA_signal   bGH poly(A) signal: bovine growth hormone polyadenylation signal
   5388..5404    +  promoter       SV40 promoter (fragment): SV40 enhancer and early promoter
   5455..5471    -  protein_bind   lac operator: The lac repressor binds to the lac operator to inhibit transcription in E. coli. This inhibition can be relieved by adding lactose or isopropyl-β-D-thiogalactopyranoside (IPTG). lac repressor encoded by lacI
   5479..5509    -  promoter       lac promoter: promoter for the E. coli lac operon
   5524..5545    -  protein_bind   CAP binding site: CAP binding activates transcription in the presence of cAMP. E. coli catabolite activator protein
   5558..5597    -  CDS            lacI (fragment): lac repressor; lacI; The lac repressor binds to the lac operator to inhibit transcription in E. coli. This inhibition can be relieved by adding lactose or isopropyl-β-D-thiogalactopyranoside (IPTG).
   5924..5942    -  promoter       T3 promoter: promoter for bacteriophage T3 RNA polymerase
   5987..6003    -  protein_bind   lac operator: The lac repressor binds to the lac operator to inhibit transcription in E. coli. This inhibition can be relieved by adding lactose or isopropyl-β-D-thiogalactopyranoside (IPTG). lac repressor encoded by lacI
   6011..6041    -  promoter       lac promoter: promoter for the E. coli lac operon
   6056..6077    -  protein_bind   CAP binding site: CAP binding activates transcription in the presence of cAMP. E. coli catabolite activator protein
   6090..6182    -  CDS            lacI (fragment): lac repressor; lacI; The lac repressor binds to the lac operator to inhibit transcription in E. coli. This inhibition can be relieved by adding lactose or isopropyl-β-D-thiogalactopyranoside (IPTG).
   6365..6953    -  rep_origin     ori: high-copy-number ColE1/pMB1/pBR322/pUC origin of replication
   7124..7984    -  CDS            AmpR: β-lactamase; bla; confers resistance to ampicillin, carbenicillin, and related antibiotics
   7985..8089    -  promoter       AmpR promoter: bla
