[The description below was written by a language model from this plasmid's Addgene catalogue record and pLannotate feature annotations shown in this document.]
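Description:
pPB.DEST-Illusia(YYFF) is a roughly 8.1 kb mammalian expression plasmid built on the pPB.DEST backbone, a PiggyBac transposon vector intended for stable expression through transposase-mediated genomic integration. It is maintained in E. coli through a high-copy ColE1/pUC-type origin and selected with ampicillin via the β-lactamase gene. An f1 origin, T7 and T3 promoters, and lacZα/lac promoter remnants are carried over from the cloning-vector scaffold. The automated feature table does not annotate the PiggyBac terminal repeats, and no mammalian selection marker is annotated apart from a very short SV40 promoter fragment, so their positions and presence cannot be confirmed from this record.

The payload is a synthetic insert of about 2.3 kb, introduced by Gateway recombination and flanked by attB1 and attB2 sites. It is driven by the CAG promoter (CMV enhancer, chicken β-actin promoter and chimeric intron) and terminated by the bovine growth hormone polyadenylation signal. The annotated reading frame begins with a short Lyn-derived N-terminal fragment, a type of sequence commonly used for membrane targeting. This is followed by the yellow fluorescent protein YPet, a fragment of human DOK1 (an adaptor that binds integrin β tails), an unannotated stretch of roughly 450 bp, and the cyan protein mTurquoise2. The mTurquoise2/YPet pair forms the donor and acceptor of a FRET sensor. The unannotated region may hold the linker and integrin-derived substrate sequence, but the record does not say so.

Illusia is described as a FRET reporter for integrin phosphorylation. The YYFF version is the inactive phospho-mutant, its name implying tyrosine-to-phenylalanine substitutions, and it would typically serve as a non-responsive control alongside the active reporter.
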