Addgene plasmid #215445: pPB.DEST-Illusia(YYFF)
Purpose: Piggybac expression vector with inactive phospho-mutant (YYFF) of Illusia FRET reporter for integrin phosphorylation
Depositing lab: Johanna Ivaska. Depositing organization: Turku Bioscience Centre. Publication: Dynamic regulation of integrin beta1 phosphorylation supports invasion of breast cancer cells. Conway JRW, Joshi O, Kaivola J, Follain G, Gounis M, Kuhl D, Ivaska J. Nat Cell Biol. 2025 May 26. doi: 10.1038/s41556-025-01663-4. PubMed 40419795.
Backbone
  Vector backbone: pPB.DEST
  Total vector size (bp): 8104
  Vector type: Mammalian Expression ; Transposon-based stable expression
Growth in bacteria
  Bacterial resistance: Ampicillin, 100 μg/mL
  Growth temperature: 37°C
  Growth strain: NEB Stable
  Copy number: High Copy
Gene/Insert
  Gene/Insert name: Illusia(YYFF)
  Species: Synthetic
  Insert size (bp): 2272
  Promoter: CAG
  Cloning method: Gateway Cloning
  Sequencing primers: 5′ CAG_F; 3′ BGH_R
Terms and licenses: Academic/Nonprofit Terms; Industry Terms
How to cite: pPB.DEST-Illusia(YYFF) was a gift from Johanna Ivaska (Addgene plasmid # 215445 ; http://n2t.net/addgene:215445 ; RRID:Addgene_215445)
